Addgene plasmid #90715: ITGB3BP E6.1 gRNA
Purpose: 3rd generation lentiviral gRNA plasmid targeting human ITGB3BP
Depositing lab: Iain Cheeseman. Depositing organization: Whitehead Institute for Biomedical Research. Publication: Large-Scale Analysis of CRISPR/Cas9 Cell-Cycle Knockouts Reveals the Diversity of p53-Dependent Responses to Cell-Cycle Defects. McKinley KL, Cheeseman IM. Dev Cell. 2017 Feb 27;40(4):405-420.e2. doi: 10.1016/j.devcel.2017.01.012. Epub 2017 Feb 16. PubMed 28216383.
Backbone
  Vector backbone: pLenti-sgRNA
  Backbone manufacturer: Eric Lander & David Sabatini labs (Addgene plasmid #71409)
  Backbone size w/o insert (bp): 9151
  Vector type: Lentiviral, CRISPR
  Selectable markers: Puromycin
Growth in bacteria
  Bacterial resistance: Ampicillin, 100 μg/mL
  Growth temperature: 37°C
  Growth strain: NEB Stable
  Copy number: Unknown
Gene/Insert
  Gene/Insert name: ITGB3BP (Guide Designation E6.1) (alt name: pKMKO series)
  gRNA/shRNA sequence: CACCGCAGGAGAATCGCTTGAACG
  Species: H. sapiens (human)
  Promoter: U6
  Cloning method: Restriction Enzyme; 5′ cloning site BsmBI (destroyed during cloning); 3′ cloning site BsmBI (destroyed during cloning)
  Sequencing primers: 5′ hU6-F (5'-GAGGGCCTATTTCCCATGATT-3'); 3′ EF1a-R (5'-CACGGCGACTACTGCACTTA-3')
Terms and licenses: Academic/Nonprofit Terms; Industry Terms: Not Available to Industry
Depositor comments: Please note that gRNA target sequence listed is not strictly the 20nt spacer sequence, but also contains the 5' BsmBI overhang. For more information about knockout human cell lines generated using this plasmid, please see http://cellcycleknockouts.wi.mit.edu/ .
How to cite: ITGB3BP E6.1 gRNA was a gift from Iain Cheeseman (Addgene plasmid # 90715 ; http://n2t.net/addgene:90715 ; RRID:Addgene_90715)
