[The description below was written by a language model from this plasmid's Addgene catalogue record and pLannotate feature annotations shown in this document.]
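Description:
ITGB3BP E6.1 gRNA is a third-generation lentiviral CRISPR guide plasmid built on the pLenti-sgRNA backbone and designed to target human ITGB3BP. It is maintained in E. coli through a high-copy ColE1/pUC-type origin with ampicillin resistance (β-lactamase), and it also carries an f1 origin and remnants of a lac/lacZα cloning region with flanking T3 and T7 promoters. The catalogue lists the empty backbone as 9151 bp, whereas the sequenced record is 7,301 nt. This is consistent with loss of a stuffer fragment when the guide was inserted between two BsmBI sites, both of which were destroyed during cloning, although the record does not say so explicitly.

The viral cassette begins with an RSV promoter driving a truncated HIV-1 5' LTR, which makes genomic RNA production Tat-independent. This is followed by the Ψ packaging signal with a gag fragment, the Rev response element for Rev-dependent nuclear export, and a cPPT/CTS. The cassette ends in a self-inactivating ΔU3 3' LTR with a downstream SV40 polyadenylation signal and SV40 origin. Within the provirus, a human U6 RNA polymerase III promoter expresses the ITGB3BP spacer fused to the S. pyogenes sgRNA scaffold (annotated as a tracrRNA fragment). A short hGH poly(A) hit in the guide region is probably a chance match to the spacer. A separate EF-1α core promoter drives puromycin N-acetyltransferase, stabilised by a WPRE, for selection of transduced cells.

No Cas9 is annotated in the plasmid, so the nuclease must be supplied separately. The plasmid belongs to a guide series used to generate knockout human cell lines for a large-scale analysis of cell-cycle gene knockouts.
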