Features (pLannotate 1.2.2; 28 found; start..end, strand, type, name):
     92..113     +  protein_bind   CAP binding site: CAP binding activates transcription in the presence of cAMP. E. coli catabolite activator protein
    128..158     +  promoter       lac promoter: promoter for the E. coli lac operon
    166..182     +  protein_bind   lac operator: The lac repressor binds to the lac operator to inhibit transcription in E. coli. This inhibition can be relieved by adding lactose or isopropyl-β-D-thiogalactopyranoside (IPTG). lac repressor encoded by lacI
    227..245     +  promoter       T3 promoter: promoter for bacteriophage T3 RNA polymerase
    273..499     +  promoter       RSV promoter: Rous sarcoma virus enhancer/promoter
    500..680     +  LTR            5' LTR (truncated): truncated 5' long terminal repeat (LTR) from HIV-1
    727..852     +  misc_feature   HIV-1 Ψ: packaging signal of human immunodeficiency virus type 1
    836..1199    +  CDS            HIV-1 gag (fragment): gag protein from human immunodeficiency virus 1; gag
   1345..1578    +  misc_feature   RRE: The Rev response element (RRE) of HIV-1 allows for Rev-dependent mRNA export from the nucleus to the cytoplasm.
   1955..1981    +  CDS            Rev (fragment): human immunodeficiency virus 1 (HIV-1) Rev protein; rev; enhances nuclear export of unspliced and incompletely spliced viral mRNAs
   1985..2225    +  promoter       U6 promoter: RNA polymerase III promoter for human U6 snRNA
   2234..2252    -  polyA_signal   hGH poly(A) signal (fragment): human growth hormone polyadenylation signal
   2272..2339    +  misc_RNA       tracrRNA (fragment): trans-activating CRISPR RNA for the Streptococcus pyogenes CRISPR/Cas9 system
   2388..2505    +  misc_feature   cPPT/CTS: central polypurine tract and central termination sequence of HIV-1
   2574..2785    +  promoter       EF-1α core promoter: core promoter for human elongation factor EF-1α
   2811..3410    +  CDS            PuroR (fragment): puromycin N-acetyltransferase; pac from Streptomyces; confers resistance to puromycin
   3426..4014    +  misc_feature   WPRE: woodchuck hepatitis virus posttranscriptional regulatory element
   4065..4084    +  misc_feature   cPPT/CTS (fragment): central polypurine tract and central termination sequence of HIV-1
   4086..4319    +  LTR            3' LTR (ΔU3): self-inactivating 3' long terminal repeat (LTR) from HIV-1
   4397..4518    +  polyA_signal   SV40 poly(A) signal: SV40 polyadenylation signal
   4558..4693    +  rep_origin     SV40 ori: SV40 origin of replication
   4714..4732    -  promoter       T7 promoter: promoter for bacteriophage T7 RNA polymerase
   4740..4895    +  CDS            lacZα (fragment): LacZα fragment of β-galactosidase; lacZ fragment
   4900..5328    +  rep_origin     f1 ori (sequence partly withheld): f1 bacteriophage origin of replication; arrow indicates direction of (+) strand synthesis
   5381..5485    +  promoter       AmpR promoter: bla
   5486..6346    +  CDS            AmpR: β-lactamase; bla; confers resistance to ampicillin, carbenicillin, and related antibiotics
   6517..7105    +  rep_origin     ori: high-copy-number ColE1/pMB1/pBR322/pUC origin of replication
   7288..79      +  CDS            lacI (fragment) (across the origin): lac repressor; lacI; The lac repressor binds to the lac operator to inhibit transcription in E. coli. This inhibition can be relieved by adding lactose or isopropyl-β-D-thiogalactopyranoside (IPTG).
>Addgene plasmid #90715 | ITGB3BP E6.1 gRNA | addgene full sequence | sequence record 182989 | Addgene NGS Result
AACCGCCTCTCCCCGCGCGTTGGCCGATTCATTAATGCAGCTGGCACGACAGGTTTCCCGACTGGAAAGC
GGGCAGTGAGCGCAACGCAATTAATGTGAGTTAGCTCACTCATTAGGCACCCCAGGCTTTACACTTTATG
CTTCCGGCTCGTATGTTGTGTGGAATTGTGAGCGGATAACAATTTCACACAGGAAACAGCTATGACCATG
ATTACGCCAAGCGCGCAATTAACCCTCACTAAAGGGAACAAAAGCTGGAGCTGCAAGCTTAATGTAGTCT
TATGCAATACTCTTGTAGTCTTGCAACATGGTAACGATGAGTTAGCAACATGCCTTACAAGGAGAGAAAA
AGCACCGTGCATGCCGATTGGTGGAAGTAAGGTGGTACGATCGTGCCTTATTAGGAAGGCAACAGACGGG
TCTGACATGGATTGGACGAACCACTGAATTGCCGCATTGCAGAGATATTGTATTTAAGTGCCTAGCTCGA
TACATAAACGGGTCTCTCTGGTTAGACCAGATCTGAGCCTGGGAGCTCTCTGGCTAACTAGGGAACCCAC
TGCTTAAGCCTCAATAAAGCTTGCCTTGAGTGCTTCAAGTAGTGTGTGCCCGTCTGTTGTGTGACTCTGG
TAACTAGAGATCCCTCAGACCCTTTTAGTCAGTGTGGAAAATCTCTAGCAGTGGCGCCCGAACAGGGACT
TGAAAGCGAAAGGGAAACCAGAGGAGCTCTCTCGACGCAGGACTCGGCTTGCTGAAGCGCGCACGGCAAG
AGGCGAGGGGCGGCGACTGGTGAGTACGCCAAAAATTTTGACTAGCGGAGGCTAGAAGGAGAGAGATGGG
TGCGAGAGCGTCAGTATTAAGCGGGGGAGAATTAGATCGCGATGGGAAAAAATTCGGTTAAGGCCAGGGG
GAAAGAAAAAATATAAATTAAAACATATAGTATGGGCAAGCAGGGAGCTAGAACGATTCGCAGTTAATCC
TGGCCTGTTAGAAACATCAGAAGGCTGTAGACAAATACTGGGACAGCTACAACCATCCCTTCAGACAGGA
TCAGAAGAACTTAGATCATTATATAATACAGTAGCAACCCTCTATTGTGTGCATCAAAGGATAGAGATAA
AAGACACCAAGGAAGCTTTAGACAAGATAGAGGAAGAGCAAAACAAAAGTAAGACCACCGCACAGCAAGC
GGCCGCTGATCTTCAGACCTGGAGGAGGAGATATGAGGGACAATTGGAGAAGTGAATTATATAAATATAA
AGTAGTAAAAATTGAACCATTAGGAGTAGCACCCACCAAGGCAAAGAGAAGAGTGGTGCAGAGAGAAAAA
AGAGCAGTGGGAATAGGAGCTTTGTTCCTTGGGTTCTTGGGAGCAGCAGGAAGCACTATGGGCGCAGCGT
CAATGACGCTGACGGTACAGGCCAGACAATTATTGTCTGGTATAGTGCAGCAGCAGAACAATTTGCTGAG
GGCTATTGAGGCGCAACAGCATCTGTTGCAACTCACAGTCTGGGGCATCAAGCAGCTCCAGGCAAGAATC
CTGGCTGTGGAAAGATACCTAAAGGATCAACAGCTCCTGGGGATTTGGGGTTGCTCTGGAAAACTCATTT
GCACCACTGCTGTGCCTTGGAATGCTAGTTGGAGTAATAAATCTCTGGAACAGATTTGGAATCACACGAC
CTGGATGGAGTGGGACAGAGAAATTAACAATTACACAAGCTTAATACACTCCTTAATTGAAGAATCGCAA
AACCAGCAAGAAAAGAATGAACAAGAATTATTGGAATTAGATAAATGGGCAAGTTTGTGGAATTGGTTTA
ACATAACAAATTGGCTGTGGTATATAAAATTATTCATAATGATAGTAGGAGGCTTGGTAGGTTTAAGAAT
AGTTTTTGCTGTACTTTCTATAGTGAATAGAGTTAGGCAGGGATATTCACCATTATCGTTTCAGACCCAC
CTCCCAACCCCGAGGGGACCCAGAGAGGGCCTATTTCCCATGATTCCTTCATATTTGCATATACGATACA
AGGCTGTTAGAGAGATAATTAGAATTAATTTGACTGTAAACACAAAGATATTAGTACAAAATACGTGACG
TAGAAAGTAATAATTTCTTGGGTAGTTTGCAGTTTTAAAATTATGTTTTAAAATGGACTATCATATGCTT
ACCGTAACTTGAAAGTATTTCGATTTCTTGGCTTTATATATCTTGTGGAAAGGACGAAACACCGCAGGAG
AATCGCTTGAACGGTTTAAGAGCTATGCTGGAAACAGCATAGCAAGTTTAAATAAGGCTAGTCCGTTATC
AACTTGAAAAAGTGGCACCGAGTCGGTGCTTTTTTTGAATTCTAGATCTTGAGACAAATGGCAGTATTCA
TCCACAATTTTAAAAGAAAAGGGGGGATTGGGGGGTACAGTGCAGGGGAAAGAATAGTAGACATAATAGC
AACAGACATACAAACTAAAGAATTACAAAAACAAATTACAAAAATTCAAAATTTTCGGGTTTATTACAGG
GACAGCAGAGATCCACTTTGGCGCCGGCTCGAGTGGCTCCGGTGCCCGTCAGTGGGCAGAGCGCACATCG
CCCACAGTCCCCGAGAAGTTGGGGGGAGGGGTCGGCAATTGAACCGGTGCCTAGAGAAGGTGGCGCGGGG
TAAACTGGGAAAGTGATGTCGTGTACTGGCTCCGCCTTTTTCCCGAGGGTGGGGGAGAACCGTATATAAG
TGCAGTAGTCGCCGTGAACGTTCTTTTTCGCAACGGGTTTGCCGCCAGAACACAGGTGTCGTGACGCGGG
ATCCGCCACCATGACCGAGTACAAGCCCACGGTGCGCCTCGCCACCCGCGACGACGTCCCCAGGGCCGTA
CGCACCCTCGCCGCCGCGTTCGCCGACTACCCCGCCACGCGCCACACCGTCGATCCGGACCGCCACATCG
AGCGGGTCACCGAGCTGCAAGAACTCTTCCTCACGCGCGTCGGGCTCGACATCGGCAAGGTGTGGGTCGC
GGACGACGGCGCCGCGGTGGCGGTCTGGACCACGCCGGAGAGCGTCGAAGCGGGGGCGGTGTTCGCCGAG
ATCGGCCCGCGCATGGCCGAGTTGAGCGGTTCCCGGCTGGCCGCGCAGCAACAGATGGAAGGCCTCCTGG
CGCCGCACCGGCCCAAGGAGCCCGCGTGGTTCCTGGCCACCGTCGGAGTCTCGCCCGACCACCAGGGCAA
GGGTCTGGGCAGCGCCGTCGTGCTCCCCGGAGTGGAGGCGGCCGAGCGCGCCGGGGTGCCCGCCTTCCTG
GAGACCTCCGCGCCCCGCAACCTCCCCTTCTACGAGCGGCTCGGCTTCACCGTCACCGCCGACGTCGAGG
TGCCCGAAGGACCGCGCACCTGGTGCATGACCCGCAAGCCCGGTGCCTGAACGCGTTAAGTCGACAATCA
ACCTCTGGATTACAAAATTTGTGAAAGATTGACTGGTATTCTTAACTATGTTGCTCCTTTTACGCTATGT
GGATACGCTGCTTTAATGCCTTTGTATCATGCTATTGCTTCCCGTATGGCTTTCATTTTCTCCTCCTTGT
ATAAATCCTGGTTGCTGTCTCTTTATGAGGAGTTGTGGCCCGTTGTCAGGCAACGTGGCGTGGTGTGCAC
TGTGTTTGCTGACGCAACCCCCACTGGTTGGGGCATTGCCACCACCTGTCAGCTCCTTTCCGGGACTTTC
GCTTTCCCCCTCCCTATTGCCACGGCGGAACTCATCGCCGCCTGCCTTGCCCGCTGCTGGACAGGGGCTC
GGCTGTTGGGCACTGACAATTCCGTGGTGTTGTCGGGGAAATCATCGTCCTTTCCTTGGCTGCTCGCCTG
TGTTGCCACCTGGATTCTGCGCGGGACGTCCTTCTGCTACGTCCCTTCGGCCCTCAATCCAGCGGACCTT
CCTTCCCGCGGCCTGCTGCCGGCTCTGCGGCCTCTTCCGCGTCTTCGCCTTCGCCCTCAGACGAGTCGGA
TCTCCCTTTGGGCCGCCTCCCCGCGTCGACTTTAAGACCAATGACTTACAAGGCAGCTGTAGATCTTAGC
CACTTTTTAAAAGAAAAGGGGGGACTGGAAGGGCTAATTCACTCCCAACGAAGACAAGATCTGCTTTTTG
CTTGTACTGGGTCTCTCTGGTTAGACCAGATCTGAGCCTGGGAGCTCTCTGGCTAACTAGGGAACCCACT
GCTTAAGCCTCAATAAAGCTTGCCTTGAGTGCTTCAAGTAGTGTGTGCCCGTCTGTTGTGTGACTCTGGT
AACTAGAGATCCCTCAGACCCTTTTAGTCAGTGTGGAAAATCTCTAGCAGTACGTATAGTAGTTCATGTC
ATCTTATTATTCAGTATTTATAACTTGCAAAGAAATGAATATCAGAGAGTGAGAGGAACTTGTTTATTGC
AGCTTATAATGGTTACAAATAAAGCAATAGCATCACAAATTTCACAAATAAAGCATTTTTTTCACTGCAT
TCTAGTTGTGGTTTGTCCAAACTCATCAATGTATCTTATCATGTCTGGCTCTAGCTATCCCGCCCCTAAC
TCCGCCCATCCCGCCCCTAACTCCGCCCAGTTCCGCCCATTCTCCGCCCCATGGCTGACTAATTTTTTTT
ATTTATGCAGAGGCCGAGGCCGCCTCGGCCTCTGAGCTATTCCAGAAGTAGTGAGGAGGCTTTTTTGGAG
GCCTAGGGACGTACCCAATTCGCCCTATAGTGAGTCGTATTACGCGCGCTCACTGGCCGTCGTTTTACAA
CGTCGTGACTGGGAAAACCCTGGCGTTACCCAACTTAATCGCCTTGCAGCACATCCCCCTTTCGCCAGCT
GGCGTAATAGCGAAGAGGCCCGCACCGATCGCCCTTCCCAACAGTTGCGCAGCCTGAATGGCGAATGGG
[124 nt withheld, positions 4900-5023]
C
[91 nt withheld, positions 5025-5115]
A
[49 nt withheld, positions 5117-5165]
CCTTTGACGTTGGAGTCCACGTTCTTT
[37 nt withheld, positions 5193-5229]
ACCCTATCTCGGTCTATTCTTTTGATTTATAAGGGATTTTGCCGATTTCGGCCTATTGGTTAAAAAATGA
GCTGATTTAACAAAAATTTAACGCGAATTTTAACAAAATATTAACGCTTACAATTTAGGTGGCACTTTTC
GGGGAAATGTGCGCGGAACCCCTATTTGTTTATTTTTCTAAATACATTCAAATATGTATCCGCTCATGAG
ACAATAACCCTGATAAATGCTTCAATAATATTGAAAAAGGAAGAGTATGAGTATTCAACATTTCCGTGTC
GCCCTTATTCCCTTTTTTGCGGCATTTTGCCTTCCTGTTTTTGCTCACCCAGAAACGCTGGTGAAAGTAA
AAGATGCTGAAGATCAGTTGGGTGCACGAGTGGGTTACATCGAACTGGATCTCAACAGCGGTAAGATCCT
TGAGAGTTTTCGCCCCGAAGAACGTTTTCCAATGATGAGCACTTTTAAAGTTCTGCTATGTGGCGCGGTA
TTATCCCGTATTGACGCCGGGCAAGAGCAACTCGGTCGCCGCATACACTATTCTCAGAATGACTTGGTTG
AGTACTCACCAGTCACAGAAAAGCATCTTACGGATGGCATGACAGTAAGAGAATTATGCAGTGCTGCCAT
AACCATGAGTGATAACACTGCGGCCAACTTACTTCTGACAACGATCGGAGGACCGAAGGAGCTAACCGCT
TTTTTGCACAACATGGGGGATCATGTAACTCGCCTTGATCGTTGGGAACCGGAGCTGAATGAAGCCATAC
CAAACGACGAGCGTGACACCACGATGCCTGTAGCAATGGCAACAACGTTGCGCAAACTATTAACTGGCGA
ACTACTTACTCTAGCTTCCCGGCAACAATTAATAGACTGGATGGAGGCGGATAAAGTTGCAGGACCACTT
CTGCGCTCGGCCCTTCCGGCTGGCTGGTTTATTGCTGATAAATCTGGAGCCGGTGAGCGTGGGTCTCGCG
GTATCATTGCAGCACTGGGGCCAGATGGTAAGCCCTCCCGTATCGTAGTTATCTACACGACGGGGAGTCA
GGCAACTATGGATGAACGAAATAGACAGATCGCTGAGATAGGTGCCTCACTGATTAAGCATTGGTAACTG
TCAGACCAAGTTTACTCATATATACTTTAGATTGATTTAAAACTTCATTTTTAATTTAAAAGGATCTAGG
TGAAGATCCTTTTTGATAATCTCATGACCAAAATCCCTTAACGTGAGTTTTCGTTCCACTGAGCGTCAGA
CCCCGTAGAAAAGATCAAAGGATCTTCTTGAGATCCTTTTTTTCTGCGCGTAATCTGCTGCTTGCAAACA
AAAAAACCACCGCTACCAGCGGTGGTTTGTTTGCCGGATCAAGAGCTACCAACTCTTTTTCCGAAGGTAA
CTGGCTTCAGCAGAGCGCAGATACCAAATACTGTTCTTCTAGTGTAGCCGTAGTTAGGCCACCACTTCAA
GAACTCTGTAGCACCGCCTACATACCTCGCTCTGCTAATCCTGTTACCAGTGGCTGCTGCCAGTGGCGAT
AAGTCGTGTCTTACCGGGTTGGACTCAAGACGATAGTTACCGGATAAGGCGCAGCGGTCGGGCTGAACGG
GGGGTTCGTGCACACAGCCCAGCTTGGAGCGAACGACCTACACCGAACTGAGATACCTACAGCGTGAGCT
ATGAGAAAGCGCCACGCTTCCCGAAGGGAGAAAGGCGGACAGGTATCCGGTAAGCGGCAGGGTCGGAACA
GGAGAGCGCACGAGGGAGCTTCCAGGGGGAAACGCCTGGTATCTTTATAGTCCTGTCGGGTTTCGCCACC
TCTGACTTGAGCGTCGATTTTTGTGATGCTCGTCAGGGGGGCGGAGCCTATGGAAAAACGCCAGCAACGC
GGCCTTTTTACGGTTCCTGGCCTTTTGCTGGCCTTTTGCTCACATGTTCTTTCCTGCGTTATCCCCTGAT
TCTGTGGATAACCGTATTACCGCCTTTGAGTGAGCTGATACCGCTCGCCGCAGCCGAACGACCGAGCGCA
GCGAGTCAGTGAGCGAGGAAGCGGAAGAGCGCCCAATACGCA
